>Addgene plasmid #249031 | pKlab672-HBEGF-2a-mTagBFP2-WPRE | addgene full sequence | sequence record 495985 | Addgene NGS Result
GTGCCAGCTGCATTAACATGGTCATAGCTGTTTCCTTGCGTATTGGGCGCTCTCCGCTTCCTCGCTCACT
GACTCGCTGCGCTCGGTCGTTCGGGTAAAGCCTGGGGTGCCTAATGAGCAAAAGGCCAGCAAAAGGCCAG
GAACCGTAAAAAGGCCGCGTTGCTGGCGTTTTTCCATAGGCTCCGCCCCCCTGACGAGCATCACAAAAAT
CGACGCTCAAGTCAGAGGTGGCGAAACCCGACAGGACTATAAAGATACCAGGCGTTTCCCCCTGGAAGCT
CCCTCGTGCGCTCTCCTGTTCCGACCCTGCCGCTTACCGGATACCTGTCCGCCTTTCTCCCTTCGGGAAG
CGTGGCGCTTTCTCATAGCTCACGCTGTAGGTATCTCAGTTCGGTGTAGGTCGTTCGCTCCAAGCTGGGC
TGTGTGCACGAACCCCCCGTTCAGCCCGACCGCTGCGCCTTATCCGGTAACTATCGTCTTGAGTCCAACC
CGGTAAGACACGACTTATCGCCACTGGCAGCAGCCACTGGTAACAGGATTAGCAGAGCGAGGTATGTAGG
CGGTGCTACAGAGTTCTTGAAGTGGTGGCCTAACTACGGCTACACTAGAAGAACAGTATTTGGTATCTGC
GCTCTGCTGAAGCCAGTTACCTTCGGAAAAAGAGTTGGTAGCTCTTGATCCGGCAAACAAACCACCGCTG
GTAGCGGTGGTTTTTTTGTTTGCAAGCAGCAGATTACGCGCAGAAAAAAAGGATCTCAAGAAGATCCTTT
GATCTTTTCTACGGGGTCTGACGCTCAGTGGAACGAAAACTCACGTTAAGGGATTTTGGTCATGAGATTA
TCAAAAAGGATCTTCACCTAGATCCTTTTAAATTAAAAATGAAGTTTTAAATCAATCTAAAGTATATATG
AGTAAACTTGGTCTGACAGTTACCAATGCTTAATCAGTGAGGCACCTATCTCAGCGATCTGTCTATTTCG
TTCATCCATAGTTGCCTGACTCCCCGTCGTGTAGATAACTACGATACGGGAGGGCTTACCATCTGGCCCC
AGTGCTGCAATGATACCGCGAGAACCACGCTCACCGGCTCCAGATTTATCAGCAATAAACCAGCCAGCCG
GAAGGGCCGAGCGCAGAAGTGGTCCTGCAACTTTATCCGCCTCCATCCAGTCTATTAATTGTTGCCGGGA
AGCTAGAGTAAGTAGTTCGCCAGTTAATAGTTTGCGCAACGTTGTTGCCATTGCTACAGGCATCGTGGTG
TCACGCTCGTCGTTTGGTATGGCTTCATTCAGCTCCGGTTCCCAACGATCAAGGCGAGTTACATGATCCC
CCATGTTGTGCAAAAAAGCGGTTAGCTCCTTCGGTCCTCCGATCGTTGTCAGAAGTAAGTTGGCCGCAGT
GTTATCACTCATGGTTATGGCAGCACTGCATAATTCTCTTACTGTCATGCCATCCGTAAGATGCTTTTCT
GTGACTGGTGAGTACTCAACCAAGTCATTCTGAGAATAGTGTATGCGGCGACCGAGTTGCTCTTGCCCGG
CGTCAATACGGGATAATACCGCGCCACATAGCAGAACTTTAAAAGTGCTCATCATTGGAAAACGTTCTTC
GGGGCGAAAACTCTCAAGGATCTTACCGCTGTTGAGATCCAGTTCGATGTAACCCACTCGTGCACCCAAC
TGATCTTCAGCATCTTTTACTTTCACCAGCGTTTCTGGGTGAGCAAAAACAGGAAGGCAAAATGCCGCAA
AAAAGGGAATAAGGGCGACACGGAAATGTTGAATACTCATACTCTTCCTTTTTCAATATTATTGAAGCAT
TTATCAGGGTTATTGTCTCATGAGCGGATACATATTTGAATGTATTTAGAAAAATAAACAAATAGGGGTT
CCGCGCACATTTCCCCGAAAAGTGCCACCTAAATTGTAAGCGTTAATATTTTGTTAAAATTCGCGTTAAA
TTTTTGTTAAATCAGCTCATTTTTTAACCAATAGGCCGAAATCGGCAAAATCCCTTATAAATCAAAAGAA
TAGACCGAGATAGGGTTGAGTGGCCGCTACAGGGCGCTCCCATTCGCCATTCAGGCTGCGCAACTGTTGG
GAAGGGCGTTTCGGTGCGGGCCTCTTCGCTATTACGCCAGCTGGCGAAAGGGGGATGTGCTGCAAGGCGA
TTAAGTTGGGTAACGCCAGGGTTTTCCCAGTCACGACGTTGTAAAACGACGGCCAGTCCCCCGGTCAGGC
AACATCACCCGAGCGCGACGTAATACGACTCACTATAGGGCGAATTGGCGGAAGGCCGTCAAGGCCGCAT
ACGCGTCCATGTCTTCGGAAATACAAGGACTTCTGCATCCATGGAGAATGCAAATATGTGAAGGAGCTCC
GGGCTCCCTCCTGCATGTAAGTGCCCCTTCCCCAGGGCTGAATCTCATCAGCACACTTTGTCAGCCACGT
GGCTGTTCCTCGTTGTCACTGTTCCTTGAATTCATGATTTCACCCAGTTTCTTCTCAACCTCTGGGCGGA
AGTTGGGAGGAGGGGAAATATATTTTTAGTCAGCGGAAGCCCCCTCCCCCCTATAGGATGCAATTTCCTG
TGGTATGGTTTTGTGACGTGCTTTAATCCTTGGGGACATTTCCTGCTTGCCCAGAAATGAGCATGTGGCT
AGGACAGCTGGCACCTGAAGGCAGGCCCTTAATTCTTGCCTGATGCCCTACTCTGGGAGGGAGAAGCCAG
TAGGAAACATGGCAGAGTGGGCTTCCAGGGCAGAGTAGAGCTCCTGTGGGAAGGTAGGAAGTGCATTTGG
ATGCATGATGTATAGGTATGTGTGTATTTGGGTTTATGTGCATGTAAGTGTGCAAATGTGGATTGACTGT
GAGGCATGGCAGGACTGTACAGAGAGGGATCATCATGGCGGCAGGTTGAGGCCTCTCTTTCTTCTTCCTT
ATCCCAGCAAGGACGAGGAGGTGGGAGACATGGAGAGTACTGGCCTTTGGCCACGTTGTGAGAGAACAAT
TCCTTTGTGCAGGGTTCACAGGAAATGGAACCTGACCCATTAGGCATCAGCCCCCGGAATTCTAGGGCGC
AGTAGTCCAGGGTTTCCTTGATGATGTCATACTTATCCTGTCCCTTTTTTTTCCACAGCTGCCACCCGGG
TTACCATGGAAAAAGGTGTCATGGGCTGAGCCTCCCAGTGGAAAATCGCTTATATACCTATGACCACACA
ACCATCCTGGCCGTGGTGGCTGTGGTGCTGTCATCTGTCTGTCTGCTGGTCATCGTGGGGCTTCTCATGT
TTAGGTACCATAGGAGAGGAGGTTATGATGTGGAAAATGAAGAGAAAGTGAAGTTGGGCATGACTAATTC
CCACGGATCCGAGGGCAGAGGAAGTCTGCTAACATGCGGTGACGTCGAGGAGAATCCTGGCCCAGCACCG
GGATCCGTGTCTAAGGGCGAAGAGCTGATTAAGGAGAACATGCACATGAAGCTGTACATGGAGGGCACCG
TGGACAACCATCACTTCAAGTGCACATCCGAGGGCGAAGGCAAGCCCTACGAGGGCACCCAGACCATGAG
AATCAAGGTGGTCGAGGGCGGCCCTCTCCCCTTCGCCTTCGACATCCTGGCTACTAGCTTCCTCTACGGC
AGCAAGACCTTCATCAACCACACCCAGGGCATCCCCGACTTCTTCAAGCAGTCCTTCCCTGAGGGCTTCA
CATGGGAGAGAGTCACCACATACGAAGACGGGGGCGTGCTGACCGCTACCCAGGACACCAGCCTCCAGGA
CGGCTGCCTCATCTACAACGTCAAGATCAGAGGGGTGAACTTCACATCCAACGGCCCTGTGATGCAGAAG
AAAACACTCGGCTGGGAGGCCTTCACCGAGACGCTGTACCCCGCTGACGGCGGCCTGGAAGGCAGAAACG
ACATGGCCCTGAAGCTCGTGGGCGGGAGCCATCTGATCGCAAACGCCAAGACCACATATAGATCCAAGAA
ACCCGCTAAGAACCTCAAGATGCCTGGCGTCTACTATGTGGACTACAGACTGGAAAGAATCAAGGAGGCC
AACAACGAGACCTACGTCGAGCAGCACGAGGTGGCAGTGGCCAGATACTGCGACCTCCCTAGCAAACTGG
GGCACAAGCTTAATTAATAGTGATGACCTGCAGGAATCAACCTCTGGATTACAAAATTTGTGAAAGATTG
ACTGGTATTCTTAACTATGTTGCTCCTTTTACGCTATGTGGATACGCTGCTTTAATGCCTTTGTATCATG
CTATTGCTTCCCGTATGGCCTTCATTTTCTCCTCCTTGTATAAATCCTGGTTGCTGTCTCTTTATGAGGA
GTTGTGGCCCGTTGTCAGGCAACGTGGCGTGGTGTGCACTGTGTTTGCTGACGCAACCCCCACTGGTTGG
GGCATTGCCACCACCTGTCAGCTCCTTTCCGGGACTTTCGCTTTCCCCCTCCCTATTGCCACGGCGGAAC
TCATCGCCGCCTGCCTTGCCCGCTGCTGGACAGGGGCTCGGCTGTTGGGCACTGACAATTCCGTGGTGTT
GTCGGGGAAGCTGACGTCCTTTCCATGGCTGCTCGCCTGTGTTGCCACCTGGATTCTGCGCGGGACGTCC
TTCTGCTACGTCCCTTCGGCCCTCAATCCAGCGGACCTTCCTTCCCGCGGCCTGCTGCCGGCTCTGCGGC
CTCTTCCGCGTCTTCGCCTTCGCCCTCAGACGAGTCGGATCTCCCTTTGGGCCGCCTCCCCGCCTGTAAT
CTAGATAGTCAGTTTAAACCCGCTGATCAGCCTCGACTGTGCCTTCTAGTTGCCAGCCATCTGTTGTTTG
CCCCTCCCCCGTGCCTTCCTTGACCCTGGAAGGTGCCACTCCCACTGTCCTTTCCTAATAAAATGAGGAA
ATTGCATCGCATTGTCTGAGTAGGTGTCATTCTATTCTGGGGGGTGGGGTGGGGCAGGACAGCAAGGGGG
GGGATTGGGAAGACAATAGCAGGCATGCTGGGGATGCGGTGGGCTCTATGGCTTCTCTCGAGGTCAGGCA
ACATCACCCCTTCCCTGGGTAGGTGTGTGGGTGGAGGGGCTGTGGGTTCCTTAGCCTCTCTCCTAAGCCA
AACCCAGCAAACGGCTGCCTTGGCAACCCCTCAGGGATGACAGCACTGCCATGCTCTCTGGCAGGCATAA
TGTTGCCACTGTGCCTGAGGCCAACACCCTGCGTCGGGCTGCAAACATCCATTCCCTTCCCTGTGGGGAG
GGAGGCTCTGGGGGCCTTAGTGGGAGACTCTGGACAGGGCCAAGAGACTGTTGTATGCACACTGCCTCCA
GCCTGTCAAGAAGGCGGCGTGCCTGGCATCCCTTCTACTGGTGATTGGTGCAGATCCCTTAGCTTTTTAA
AGCTTCCTTGTTTTGTCTGATCACACACAGCAGAGCTGCCCTGTATTTGGCAGTTGGCAGACAGACCCAT
CACTCCCCACCATGTCCACAGTCACTTGTGCATCCTTTCCTATAACATCCTTGTCAGGAGCTTGGTATTA
GAGGGAGTTGTTTAAGAGTGGCATAGAAAGCCCCCATATTATCCTTCCCAAGGTCTTGGGACAGGGTGGG
AAATGTTCATCTTAAATTTGTAAAATGGCATCATTAGTACAGGGTGAAGAAGGTGACTCAAGTAGTCAAG
GTGGATTGAGGTCAGGAATCTGTCTATACCAGATTGGTCCTGGGCATTTTGGTGGATGGATGTGGGGCTT
GCACTGTGTGGTTGAGAGGCCTTATAAGGTTGCCCTCCTGGAGGTACCCTGGGCCTCATGGGCCTTCCGC
TCACTGCCCGCTTTCCAGTCGGGAAACCTGTCCCCCCGGTCAGGCAACATCACCC
Features (pLannotate 1.2.2; 13 found; start..end, strand, type, name):
     53..93      -  rep_origin     RSF ori (fragment): Plasmids containing the RSF 1030 origin of replication can be propagated in E. coli cells that contain additional plasmids with compatible origins.
    171..759     -  rep_origin     ori: high-copy-number ColE1/pMB1/pBR322/pUC origin of replication
    930..1790    -  CDS            AmpR: β-lactamase; bla; confers resistance to ampicillin, carbenicillin, and related antibiotics
   1791..1895    -  promoter       AmpR promoter: bla
   1921..2052    -  rep_origin     M13 ori (fragment): M13 bacteriophage origin of replication; arrow indicates direction of (+) strand synthesis
   2073..2227    -  CDS            lacZα (fragment): LacZα fragment of β-galactosidase; lacZ fragment
   2261..2279    +  promoter       T7 promoter: promoter for bacteriophage T7 RNA polymerase
   2317..2397    +  CDS            HBEGF (fragment): HBEGF_CHLAE - Also known as DTR, HEGFL. Experimental evidence at protein level: Swiss-Prot protein existence level 1. Growth factor that mediates its effects via EGFR, ERBB2 and ERBB4. Required for normal cardiac valve formation and normal heart function. Promotes smooth muscle cell proliferation. May be involved in macrophage-mediated cellular proliferation. It is mitogenic for fibroblasts, but not endothelial cells. It is able to bind EGF receptor/EGFR with higher affinity than EGF itself and is a far more potent mitogen for smooth muscle cells than EGF. Also acts as a diphtheria toxin recep
   3073..3140    +  misc_feature   Ad SA (fragment): adenovirus major late transcript splice acceptor (Friedrich and Soriano, 1991)
   3140..3364    +  CDS            HBEGF (fragment): HBEGF_CHLAE - Also known as DTR, HEGFL. Experimental evidence at protein level: Swiss-Prot protein existence level 1. Growth factor that mediates its effects via EGFR, ERBB2 and ERBB4. Required for normal cardiac valve formation and normal heart function. Promotes smooth muscle cell proliferation. May be involved in macrophage-mediated cellular proliferation. It is mitogenic for fibroblasts, but not endothelial cells. It is able to bind EGF receptor/EGFR with higher affinity than EGF itself and is a far more potent mitogen for smooth muscle cells than EGF. Also acts as a diphtheria toxin recep
   3437..4144    +  CDS            mTagBFP2: mTagBFP2 is a basic (constitutively fluorescent) blue fluorescent protein published in 2011, derived from Entacmaea quadricolor. It is reported to be a very rapidly-maturing monomer with very low acid sensitivity.
   4165..4753    +  misc_feature   WPRE: woodchuck hepatitis virus posttranscriptional regulatory element
   4797..4908    +  polyA_signal   bGH poly(A) signal: bovine growth hormone polyadenylation signal
