[The description below was written by a language model from this plasmid's Addgene catalogue record and pLannotate feature annotations shown in this document.]
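Description:
pKlab672-HBEGF-2a-mTagBFP2-WPRE is a CRISPR knock-in donor (repair template) plasmid built on the Xential template for targeted integration at the HBEGF locus of mammalian cells. It is maintained in E. coli as a high-copy plasmid through a ColE1/pUC-type origin and selected with ampicillin via the AmpR (β-lactamase) gene and its promoter. The backbone also retains cloning-vector remnants: fragments of an M13 origin, lacZα and an RSF origin, plus a T7 promoter upstream of the insert.

No mammalian promoter is annotated in the payload, consistent with a design in which expression depends on the endogenous HBEGF gene after integration. The annotated cassette begins with a short HBEGF fragment, followed after an unannotated stretch by an adenovirus major late splice acceptor fragment joined directly to a second, longer HBEGF coding fragment. The record lists this HBEGF portion as mutated exon 4 plus exon 5 and counts it as a selectable marker. HBEGF is the diphtheria toxin receptor, so the mutation presumably makes correctly edited cells toxin-resistant, although the record does not spell out the selection scheme. Downstream, the plasmid name indicates a 2A peptide (not separately annotated) linking HBEGF to the blue fluorescent protein mTagBFP2, so that both would be produced from a single transcript. A WPRE, which enhances post-transcriptional expression, and a bGH polyadenylation signal complete the unit.

The stated purpose is to express mTagBFP2 for integration into mammalian cell lines, with blue fluorescence serving as a second marker of successful knock-in. The guide RNA and nuclease needed for targeting do not appear in the feature table and would have to be supplied separately.
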