Addgene plasmid #249031: pKlab672-HBEGF-2a-mTagBFP2-WPRE
Purpose: This plasmid expresses the mTagBFP2 flourescent tag for integration into mammalian cell lines
Depositing lab: Georgios Karras. Depositing organization: University of Texas MD Anderson Cancer Center. Publication: HSP90 buffers deleterious genetic variations in BRCA1. Gracia B, Zhang XH, Montes P, Pham TC, Huang M, Chen J, Karras GI. Mol Cell. 2025 Nov 19:S1097-2765(25)00867-6. doi: 10.1016/j.molcel.2025.10.026. PubMed 41265458.
Backbone
  Vector backbone: Xential template for knock-in at the HBEGF locus
  Vector type: CRISPR
  Selectable markers: HBEGF(Exon4mut&Exon5), mTagBFP2
Growth in bacteria
  Bacterial resistance: Ampicillin, 100 μg/mL
  Growth temperature: 37°C
  Growth strain: DH5alpha
  Copy number: High Copy
Gene/Insert
  Gene/Insert name: mTagBFP2
  Species: Synthetic
  Cloning method: Gibson Cloning
Resource information
  A portion of this plasmid was derived from a plasmid made by: based on vectors from Li et al. Nat Comms 2021 (PMID: 33479216) and Addgene Plasmid #62785
Terms and licenses: Academic/Nonprofit Terms; Industry Terms: Not Available to Industry
How to cite: pKlab672-HBEGF-2a-mTagBFP2-WPRE was a gift from Georgios Karras (Addgene plasmid # 249031 ; http://n2t.net/addgene:249031 ; RRID:Addgene_249031)
